LOCUS       BC191-(pHU6.Ch12_FAM19A 2198 bp ds-DNA circular 30-AUG-2016
DEFINITION  .
ACCESSION   urn.local...br-6f8pgw5
VERSION     urn.local...br-6f8pgw5
FEATURES             Location/Qualifiers
     primer_bind     complement(1863..1882)
                     /label="NMG-18"
                     /ApEinfo_revcolor=#9eafd2
                     /ApEinfo_fwdcolor=#9eafd2
     misc_feature    1282..2063
                     /label="ACCAATGCTTAATCAGTGAGGCACCTATCTCAGCGATCTGTCTATTTCGTT
                     CATCCATAGTTGCCTGACTCCCCGTCGTGTAGATAACTACGATACGGGAGGGCTTACCA
                     TCTGGCCCCAGTGCTGCAATGATACCGCGAGACCCACGCTCACCGGCTCCAGATTTATC
                     AGCAATAAACCAGCCAGCCGGAAGGGCCGAGCGCAGAAGTGGTCCTGCAACTTTATCCG
                     CCTCCATCCAGTCTATTAATTGTTGCCGGGAAGCTAGAGTAAGTAGTTCGCCAGTTAAT
                     AGTTTGCGCAACGTTGTTGCCATTGCTACAGGCATCGTGGTGTCACGCTCGTCGTTTGG
                     TATGGCTTCATTCAGCTCCGGTTCCCAACGATCAAGGCGAGTTACATGATCCCCCATGT
                     TGTGCAAAAAAGCGGTTAGCTCCTTCGGTCCTCCGATCGTTGTCAGAAGTAAGTTGGCC
                     GCAGTGTTATCACTCATGGTTATGGCAGCACTGCATAATTCTCTTACTGTCATGCCATC
                     CGTAAGATGCTTTTCTGTGACTGGTGAGTACTCAACCAAGTCATTCTGAGAATAGTGTA
                     TGCGGCGACCGAGTTGCTCTTGCCCGGCGTCAATACGGGATAATACCGCGCCACATAGC
                     AGAACTTTAAAAGTGCTCATCATTGGAAAACGTTCTTCGGGGCGAAAACTCTCAAGGAT
                     CTTACCGCTGTTGAGATCCAGTTCGATGTAACCCACTCGTGCACCCAACTGATCTTCAG
                     CATCTTTTACTTTCACCAGCGTTTCTGGGTGAGCAAAAACAGGAAGGCAAAATGCCGCA
                     AAAAAGGGAATAAGGGCGACACGGAAATGTTGAATA"
                     /ApEinfo_revcolor=#ffef86
                     /ApEinfo_fwdcolor=#ffef86
     mat_peptide     complement(1280..2068)
                     /label="aadA (Spec Resistance)"
                     /ApEinfo_revcolor=#85dae9
                     /ApEinfo_fwdcolor=#85dae9
     misc_feature    331..351
                     /label="FAM19A2-up-rev"
                     /ApEinfo_revcolor=#b7e6d7
                     /ApEinfo_fwdcolor=#b7e6d7
     misc_feature    435..435
                     /label=""
                     /ApEinfo_revcolor=#c7b0e3
                     /ApEinfo_fwdcolor=#c7b0e3
     primer_bind     352..434
                     /label="Spy gRNA hairpins (constant)"
                     /ApEinfo_revcolor=#ff9ccd
                     /ApEinfo_fwdcolor=#ff9ccd
     promoter        complement(2110..2138)
                     /label="amp prom"
                     /ApEinfo_revcolor=#b7e6d7
                     /ApEinfo_fwdcolor=#b7e6d7
     misc_feature    333..351
                     /label="GACGATTAATGCGTCTC"
                     /ApEinfo_revcolor=#ffef86
                     /ApEinfo_fwdcolor=#ffef86
     source          complement(1280..2068)
                     /label="source"
                     /ApEinfo_revcolor=#d59687
                     /ApEinfo_fwdcolor=#d59687
     misc_feature    complement(506..1125)
                     /label="pBR322 origin"
                     /ApEinfo_revcolor=#b1ff67
                     /ApEinfo_fwdcolor=#b1ff67
     misc_feature    436..437
                     /label="AGCTTGGGCCG"
                     /ApEinfo_revcolor=#c7b0e3
                     /ApEinfo_fwdcolor=#c7b0e3
     promoter        67..323
                     /label="hU6 prom"
                     /ApEinfo_revcolor=#85dae9
                     /ApEinfo_fwdcolor=#85dae9
ORIGIN
        1 gacgtcgcta gctgtacaaa aaagcaggct ttaaaggaac caattcagtc gactggatcc
       61 ggtaccaagg tcgggcagga agagggccta tttcccatga ttccttcata tttgcatata
      121 cgatacaagg ctgttagaga gataattaga attaatttga ctgtaaacac aaagatatta
      181 gtacaaaata cgtgacgtag aaagtaataa tttcttgggt agtttgcagt tttaaaatta
      241 tgttttaaaa tggactatca tatgcttacc gtaacttgaa agtatttcga tttcttggct
      301 ttatatatct tgtggaaagg acgaaacacc gatatccgtt tatcagtgtc agttttagag
      361 ctagaaatag caagttaaaa taaggctagt ccgttatcaa cttgaaaaag tggcaccgag
      421 tcggtgcttt tttttactcg aggtacctct ctacatatga catgtgagca aaaggccagc
      481 aaaaggccag gaaccgtaaa aaggccgcgt tgctggcgtt tttccatagg ctccgccccc
      541 ctgacgagca tcacaaaaat cgacgctcaa gtcagaggtg gcgaaacccg acaggactat
      601 aaagatacca ggcgtttccc cctggaagct ccctcgtgcg ctctcctgtt ccgaccctgc
      661 cgcttaccgg atacctgtcc gcctttctcc cttcgggaag cgtggcgctt tctcatagct
      721 cacgctgtag gtatctcagt tcggtgtagg tcgttcgctc caagctgggc tgtgtgcacg
      781 aaccccccgt tcagcccgac cgctgcgcct tatccggtaa ctatcgtctt gagtccaacc
      841 cggtaagaca cgacttatcg ccactggcag cagccactgg taacaggatt agcagagcga
      901 ggtatgtagg cggtgctaca gagttcttga agtggtggcc taactacggc tacactagaa
      961 gaacagtatt tggtatctgc gctctgctga agccagttac cttcggaaaa agagttggta
     1021 gctcttgatc cggcaaacaa accaccgctg gtagcggtgg tttttttgtt tgcaagcagc
     1081 agattacgcg cagaaaaaaa ggatctcaag aagatccttt gatcttttct acggggtctg
     1141 acgctcagtg gaacgaaaac tcacgttaag ggattttggt catgagatta tcaaaaagga
     1201 tcttcaccta gatcctttta aattaaaaat gaagttttaa atcaatctaa agtatatatg
     1261 agtaaacttg gtctgacagt ttgccgacta ccttggtgat ctcgcctttc acgtagtgga
     1321 caaattcttc caactgatct gcgcgcgagg ccaagcgatc ttcttcttgt ccaagataag
     1381 cctgtctagc ttcaagtatg acgggctgat actgggccgg caggcgctcc attgcccagt
     1441 cggcagcgac atccttcggc gcgattttgc cggttactgc gctgtaccaa atgcgggaca
     1501 acgtaagcac tacatttcgc tcatcgccag cccagtcggg cggcgagttc catagcgtta
     1561 aggtttcatt tagcgcctca aatagatcct gttcaggaac cggatcaaag agttcctccg
     1621 ccgctggacc taccaaggca acgctatgtt ctcttgcttt tgtcagcaag atagccagat
     1681 caatgtcgat cgtggctggc tcgaagatac ctgcaagaat gtcattgcgc tgccattctc
     1741 caaattgcag ttcgcgctta gctggataac gccacggaat gatgtcgtcg tgcacaacaa
     1801 tggtgacttc tacagcgcgg agaatctcgc tctctccagg ggaagccgaa gtttccaaaa
     1861 ggtcgttgat caaagctcgc cgcgttgttt catcaagcct tacggtcacc gtaaccagca
     1921 aatcaatatc actgtgtggc ttcaggccgc catccactgc ggagccgtac aaatgtacgg
     1981 ccagcaacgt cggttcgaga tggcgctcga tgacgccaac tacctctgat agttgagtcg
     2041 atacttcggc gatcaccgct tccctcatac tcttcctttt tcaatattat tgaagcattt
     2101 atcagggtta ttgtctcatg agcggataca tatttgaatg tatttagaaa aataaacaaa
     2161 taggggttcc gcgcacattt ccccgaaaag tgccacct
//
