>Addgene plasmid #81220 | pHU6_chr12_FAM19A2-up-gRNA-rev | depositor full sequence | sequence record 163283 | pHU6_chr12_FAM19A2-up-gRNA-rev sequence 2191 bps
GACGTCGCTAGCTGTACAAAAAAGCAGGCTTTAAAGGAACCAATTCATTCGACTGGATCCAAGGTCGGGC
AGGAAGAGGGCCTATTTCCCATGATTCCTTCATATTTGCATATACGATACAAGGCTGTTAGAGAGATAAT
TAGAATTAATTTGACTGTAAACACAAAGATATTAGTACAAAATACGTGACGTAGAAAGTAATAATTTCTT
GGGTAGTTTGCAGTTTTAAAATTATGTTTTAAAATGGACTATCATATGCTTACCGTAACTTGAAAGTATT
TCGATTTCTTGGCTTTATATATCTTGTGGAAAGGACGAAACACCGATATCCGTTTATCAGTGTCAGTTTT
AGAGCTAGAAATAGCAAGTTAAAATAAGGCTAGTCCGTTATCAACTTGAAAAAGTGGCACCGAGTCGGTG
CTTTTTTTTCTCGAGGTACCTCTCTACATATGACATGTGAGCAAAAGGCCAGCAAAAGGCCAGGAACCGT
AAAAAGGCCGCGTTGCTGGCGTTTTTCCATAGGCTCCGCCCCCCTGACGAGCATCACAAAAATCGACGCT
CAAGTCAGAGGTGGCGAAACCCGACAGGACTATAAAGATACCAGGCGTTTCCCCCTGGAAGCTCCCTCGT
GCGCTCTCCTGTTCCGACCCTGCCGCTTACCGGATACCTGTCCGCCTTTCTCCCTTCGGGAAGCGTGGCG
CTTTCTCATAGCTCACGCTGTAGGTATCTCAGTTCGGTGTAGGTCGTTCGCTCCAAGCTGGGCTGTGTGC
ACGAACCCCCCGTTCAGCCCGACCGCTGCGCCTTATCCGGTAACTATCGTCTTGAGTCCAACCCGGTAAG
ACACGACTTATCGCCACTGGCAGCAGCCACTGGTAACAGGATTAGCAGAGCGAGGTATGTAGGCGGTGCT
ACAGAGTTCTTGAAGTGGTGGCCTAACTACGGCTACACTAGAAGAACAGTATTTGGTATCTGCGCTCTGC
TGAAGCCAGTTACCTTCGGAAAAAGAGTTGGTAGCTCTTGATCCGGCAAACAAACCACCGCTGGTAGCGG
TGGTTTTTTTGTTTGCAAGCAGCAGATTACGCGCAGAAAAAAAGGATCTCAAGAAGATCCTTTGATCTTT
TCTACGGGGTCTGACGCTCAGTGGAACGAAAACTCACGTTAAGGGATTTTGGTCATGAGATTATCAAAAA
GGATCTTCACCTAGATCCTTTTAAATTAAAAATGAAGTTTTAAATCAATCTAAAGTATATATGAGTAAAC
TTGGTCTGACAGTTTGCCGACTACCTTGGTGATCTCGCCTTTCACGTAGTGGACAAATTCTTCCAACTGA
TCTGCGCGCGAGGCCAAGCGATCTTCTTCTTGTCCAAGATAAGCCTGTCTAGCTTCAAGTATGACGGGCT
GATACTGGGCCGGCAGGCGCTCCATTGCCCAGTCGGCAGCGACATCCTTCGGCGCGATTTTGCCGGTTAC
TGCGCTGTACCAAATGCGGGACAACGTAAGCACTACATTTCGCTCATCGCCAGCCCAGTCGGGCGGCGAG
TTCCATAGCGTTAAGGTTTCATTTAGCGCCTCAAATAGATCCTGTTCAGGAACCGGATCAAAGAGTTCCT
CCGCCGCTGGACCTACCAAGGCAACGCTATGTTCTCTTGCTTTTGTCAGCAAGATAGCCAGATCAATGTC
GATCGTGGCTGGCTCGAAGATACCTGCAAGAATGTCATTGCGCTGCCATTCTCCAAATTGCAGTTCGCGC
TTAGCTGGATAACGCCACGGAATGATGTCGTCGTGCACAACAATGGTGACTTCTACAGCGCGGAGAATCT
CGCTCTCTCCAGGGGAAGCCGAAGTTTCCAAAAGGTCGTTGATCAAAGCTCGCCGCGTTGTTTCATCAAG
CCTTACGGTCACCGTAACCAGCAAATCAATATCACTGTGTGGCTTCAGGCCGCCATCCACTGCGGAGCCG
TACAAATGTACGGCCAGCAACGTCGGTTCGAGATGGCGCTCGATGACGCCAACTACCTCTGATAGTTGAG
TCGATACTTCGGCGATCACCGCTTCCCTCATACTCTTCCTTTTTCAATATTATTGAAGCATTTATCAGGG
TTATTGTCTCATGAGCGGATACATATTTGAATGTATTTAGAAAAATAAACAAATATGGGTTCCGCGCACA
TTTCCCCGAAAAGTGCCACCT
Features (pLannotate 1.2.2; 6 found; start..end, strand, type, name):
     13..30      +  protein_bind   attB1 (fragment): mutant version of attB; recombination site for the Gateway® BP reaction BP Clonase™
     76..316     +  promoter       U6 promoter: RNA polymerase III promoter for human U6 snRNA
    346..421     +  misc_RNA       gRNA scaffold: guide RNA scaffold for the Streptococcus pyogenes CRISPR/Cas9 system
    514..1102    -  rep_origin     ori: high-copy-number ColE1/pMB1/pBR322/pUC origin of replication
   1273..2061    -  CDS            aadA: S3AD_ECOLX - Experimental evidence at protein level: Swiss-Prot protein existence level 1. Mediates bacterial resistance to the antibiotics streptomycin and spectinomycin. From Escherichia coli.
   2062..2153    -  promoter       AmpR promoter: bla
