[The description below was written by a language model from this plasmid's Addgene catalogue record, the feature table of its GenBank file and pLannotate feature annotations shown in this document.]
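Description:
pHU6_chr12_FAM19A2-up-gRNA-rev is a compact (about 2.2 kb) mammalian expression plasmid built on the pHU6 guide RNA backbone (described in the record as pHu6-gRNA-NT1_SpecR). Its only job is to transcribe a single guide RNA in human cells. It replicates in E. coli at high copy from a ColE1/pBR322-type origin. Selection is with spectinomycin through the aadA aminoglycoside adenylyltransferase gene, which is driven by the promoter normally associated with the bla (ampicillin resistance) gene. One feature in the held GenBank record overlaps the aadA region but carries a label that appears to be left over from an earlier ampicillin-resistance backbone. Both annotation sets otherwise agree that the marker present is aadA. A short attB1 fragment upstream of the expression cassette is probably a cloning remnant with no evident function here. The plasmid has no mammalian selection marker or reporter.

The payload is a human U6 RNA polymerase III promoter followed directly by a roughly 20-nucleotide spacer labelled FAM19A2-up-rev. The spacer is fused to the constant Streptococcus pyogenes gRNA scaffold hairpins. It is directed at a pseudo-gix site upstream of the FAM19A2 locus on human chromosome 12, and "rev" presumably marks the reverse-oriented member of a set of guides flanking that site. The associated publication describes a programmable Cas9–serine recombinase fusion that acts on genomic sequences in mammalian cells. The plasmid encodes no Cas9 protein, so the fusion must be supplied from a separate construct, typically by co-transfection together with partner guides, to recruit recombinase activity to this endogenous site.
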