Addgene plasmid #81220: pHU6_chr12_FAM19A2-up-gRNA-rev
Purpose: pHu6-gRNA-NT1_SpecR backbone, gRNA for targeting the upstream region of FAM19A2 locus
Depositing lab: David Liu. Depositing organization: Harvard University. Publication: A programmable Cas9-serine recombinase fusion protein that operates on DNA sequences in mammalian cells. Chaikind B, Bessen JL, Thompson DB, Hu JH, Liu DR. Nucleic Acids Res. 2016 Aug 11. pii: gkw707. 10.1093/nar/gkw707 PubMed 27515511.
Backbone
  Vector backbone: pHU6
  Backbone size w/o insert (bp): 2200
  Total vector size (bp): 2200
  Vector type: Mammalian Expression
Growth in bacteria
  Bacterial resistance: Spectinomycin, 50 μg/mL
  Growth temperature: 37°C
  Growth strain: DH5alpha
  Copy number: High Copy
Gene/Insert
  Gene/Insert name: hU6 expression of gRNA
  gRNA/shRNA sequence: Ch12 psuedo gix site at FAM19A2 locus, 62098362
  Species: H. sapiens (human)
  Promoter: U6
  Cloning method: Unknown
  Sequencing primers: 5′ AAAAAAAGCACCGACTCGGTG
Terms and licenses: Academic/Nonprofit Terms; Industry Terms: Not Available to Industry
How to cite: pHU6_chr12_FAM19A2-up-gRNA-rev was a gift from David Liu (Addgene plasmid # 81220 ; http://n2t.net/addgene:81220 ; RRID:Addgene_81220)
