>Addgene plasmid #81220 | pHU6_chr12_FAM19A2-up-gRNA-rev | addgene partial sequence | sequence record 163281 | hU6-F 5'-GAGGGCCTATTTCCCATGATT-3'
AGGCTGTTAGAGAGATAATTAGAATTAATTTGACTGTAAACACAAAGATATTAGTACAAAATACGTGACG
TAGAAAGTAATAATTTCTTGGGTAGTTTGCAGTTTTAAAATTATGTTTTAAAATGGACTATCATATGCTT
ACCGTAACTTGAAAGTATTTCGATTTCTTGGCTTTATATATCTTGTGGAAAGGACGAAACACCGATATCC
GTTTATCAGTGTCAGTTTTAGAGCTAGAAATAGCAAGTTAAAATAAGGCTAGTCCGTTATCAACTTGAAA
AAGTGGCACCGAGTCGGTGCTTTTTTTTCTCGAGGTACCTCTCTACATATGACATGTGAGCAAAAGGCCA
GCAAAAGGCCAGGAACCGTAAAAAGGCCGCGTTGCTGGCGTTTTTCCATAGGCTCCGCCCCCCTGACGAG
CATCACAAAAATCGACGCTCAAGTCAGAGGTGGCGAAACCCGACAGGACTATAAAGATACCAGGCGTTTC
CCCCTGGAAGCTCCCTCGTGCGCTCTCCTGTTCCGACCCTGCCGCTTACCGGATACCTGTCCGCCTTTCT
CCCTTCGGGAAGCGTGGCGCTTTCTCATAGCTCACGCTGTAGGTATCTCAGTTCGGTGTAGGTCGTTCGC
TCCAAGCTGGGCTGTGTGCACGAACCCCCCGTTCAGCCCGACCGCTGCGCCTTATCCGGTAACTATCGTC
TTGAGTCCAACCCGGTAAGACACGACTTATCGCCACTGGCAGCAGCCACTGGTAACAGGATTAGCAGAGC
GAGGTATGTAGGCGGTGCTACAGAGTTCTTGAAGTGGTGGCCTAACTACGGCTACACTAGAAGAACAGTA
TTTGGTATCTGCGCTCTGCTGA
