>Addgene plasmid #81220 | pHU6_chr12_FAM19A2-up-gRNA-rev | addgene partial sequence | sequence record 163282 | StrepPyoCas9-5UTR-F 5'-CGGTGCCACTTTTTCAAGTTG-3'
TACTTGCTATTTCTAGCTCTAAAACTGACACTGATAAACGGATATCGGTGTTTCGTCCTTTCCACAAGAT
ATATAAAGCCAAGAAATCGAAATACTTTCAAGTTACGGTAAGCATATGATAGTCCATTTTAAAACATAAT
TTTAAAACTGCAAACTACCCAAGAAATTATTACTTTCTACGTCACGTATTTTGTACTAATATCTTTGTGT
TTACAGTCAAATTAATTCTAATTATCTCTCTAACAGCCTTGTATCGTATATGCAAATATGAAGGAATCAT
GGGAAATAGGCCCTCTTCCTGCCCGACCTTGGATCCAGTCGAATGAATTGGTTCCTTTAAAGCCTGCTTT
TTTGTACAGCTAGCGACGTCAGGTGGCACTTTTCGGGGAAATGTGCGCGGAACCCATATTTGTTTATTTT
TCTAAATACATTCAAATATGTATCCGCTCATGAGACAATAACCCTGATAAATGCTTCAATAATATTGAAA
AAGGAAGAGTATGAGGGAAGCGGTGATCGCCGAAGTATCGACTCAACTATCAGAGGTAGTTGGCGTCATC
GAGCGCCATCTCGAACCGACGTTGCTGGCCGTACATTTGTACGGCTCCGCAGTGGATGGCGGCCTGAAGC
CACACAGTGATATTGATTTGCTGGTTACGGTGACCGTAAGGCTTGATGAAACAACGCGGCGAGCTTTGAT
CAACGACCTTTTGGAAACTTCGGCTTCCCCTGGAGAGAGCGAGATTCTCCGCGCTGTAGAAGTCACCATT
GTT
